Addgene plasmid #204303: pJAT57
Purpose: Expresses Cas9 under UAS control. HDR integrant markers with DsRed expressed in flight muscles.
Depositing lab: David Stern. Publication: The Janelia Atalanta plasmids provide a simple and efficient CRISPR/Cas9-mediated homology directed repair platform for Drosophila. Stern D, Kim E, Behrman E. bioRxiv 2023.06.17.545412 10.1101/2023.06.17.545412.
Backbone
  Vector backbone: Janelia Atalanta cloning plasmid
  Vector type: CRISPR
  Selectable markers: ccdB, SacB
Growth in bacteria
  Bacterial resistance: Spectinomycin, 50 μg/mL
  Growth temperature: 37°C
  Growth strain: ccdB Survival
  Growth instructions: Spectinomycin is in the backbone. Chlor and Amp are in the Gateway cloning arms. The plasmids can be maintained on any single of these antibiotics. Depositor typically grows them in Amp or Spec.
  Copy number: High Copy
Gene/Insert
  Gene/Insert name: MHC-DsRed (alt name: pJAT57{dU6-3-attR3-Amp-ccdB-attR4-UAS-hCas9-Mhc-DsRed-attR5-Chlor-SacB-attR6})
  Species: Synthetic
  Promoter: MHC
  Cloning method: Unknown
Terms and licenses: Academic/Nonprofit Terms; Industry Terms: Not Available to Industry
Depositor comments: Please visit https://www.biorxiv.org/content/10.1101/2023.06.17.545412v1 for bioRxiv preprint.
How to cite: pJAT57 was a gift from David Stern (Addgene plasmid # 204303 ; http://n2t.net/addgene:204303 ; RRID:Addgene_204303)
