[The description below was written by a language model from this plasmid's Addgene catalogue record and pLannotate feature annotations shown in this document.]
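Description:
pJAT57 is a 15.3 kb member of the Janelia Atalanta plasmid series, a Gateway-based platform for building CRISPR/Cas9 homology-directed repair (HDR) donors for Drosophila. The backbone carries a high-copy ColE1/pUC-type origin and an aadA spectinomycin/streptomycin resistance gene. Two Gateway destination cassettes flank the payload. The first (attR3 to attR4, the latter annotated by the software as attR2/attB4 fragments) contains an ampicillin resistance gene and the ccdB toxin. The second (attR5 to attR6) contains chloramphenicol acetyltransferase and sacB, which confers sucrose sensitivity. Because of ccdB, the uncloned plasmid is propagated in a ccdB-tolerant strain, and it can be maintained on any one of the three antibiotics. The two counter-selectable markers allow selection against plasmids that have not exchanged both cassettes in an LR reaction. By the logic of the platform, these positions receive the homology arms. A Drosophila U6-3 Pol III promoter lies immediately upstream of attR3, placed to drive transcription of a guide RNA from sequence introduced there, although the record does not spell this out.

Between the two cassettes sits the cargo that becomes integrated at the target locus. Two 5X UAS blocks, an hsp70 basal promoter and a Mhc intron 16 drive Streptococcus pyogenes Cas9 (listed as hCas9), so Cas9 expression depends on Gal4. A baculoviral P74 region follows Cas9 and probably supplies 3' UTR/terminator sequence. In the opposite orientation, a DsRed reporter with an SV40 polyadenylation signal is expressed from a myosin heavy chain (Mhc) regulatory region with an hsp70 basal promoter fragment. This produces red fluorescence in the flight muscles, which is used to identify HDR integrants. The construct therefore serves to insert a Gal4-inducible Cas9 transgene at a chosen genomic site.
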