Features (pLannotate 1.2.2; 38 found; start..end, strand, type, name):
    149..172     +  promoter       Pc promoter (fragment): intI1 (promoter lies within the coding sequence); class 1 integron promoter
    348..404     +  CDS            GmR (fragment): gentamycin acetyltransferase; aacC1; confers resistance to gentamycin
    415..1202    +  CDS            SmR (fragment): aminoglycoside adenylyltransferase (Murphy, 1985); aadA; confers resistance to spectinomycin and streptomycin
   1448..2036    +  rep_origin     ori: high-copy-number ColE1/pMB1/pBR322/pUC origin of replication
   2239..2257    +  promoter       SP6 promoter: promoter for bacteriophage SP6 RNA polymerase
   2334..2754    +  promoter       dU6-3 promoter: RNA polymerase III promoter for Drosophila U6-3 snRNA (Port et al., 2014)
   2761..2884    +  protein_bind   attR3: mutant version of attR; recombination site for the Gateway® LR reaction LR Clonase™
   2907..2937    +  promoter       lac UV5 promoter: E. coli lac promoter with an "up" mutation
   2961..2978    +  promoter       cat promoter (fragment): promoter of the E. coli cat gene encoding chloramphenicol acetyltransferase
   2980..3084    +  promoter       AmpR promoter: bla
   3085..3945    +  CDS            AmpR: β-lactamase; bla; confers resistance to ampicillin, carbenicillin, and related antibiotics
   3946..4028    +  intron         PDK intron (fragment): pdk; modified pyruvate orthophosphate dikinase intron from Flaveria trinervia 3.0
   4119..4277    +  CDS            ccdA (fragment): CCDA_ECO57 - Also known as H, letA. Experimental evidence at protein level: Swiss-Prot protein existence level 1. Antitoxin component of a type II toxin-antitoxin (TA) system which inhibits the post-segregational killing (PSK) of plasmid-free cells, also referred to as a plasmid addiction system. Binds to and blocks the activity of CcdB; will also remove bound CcdB protein from the CcdB-GyrA complex by forming a CcdA-CcdB complex, a process termed rejuvenation. Functions as a transcriptional corepressor for the ccdAB operon, repression also requires CcdB (By similarity). From Escherichia coli
   4282..4584    +  CDS            ccdB: CCDB_ECOLI - Also known as G, letB, letD. Experimental evidence at protein level: Swiss-Prot protein existence level 1. Toxic component of a type II toxin-antitoxin (TA) system, functioning in plasmid maintainence. Responsible for the post- segregational killing (PSK) of plasmid-free cells, also referred to as a plasmid addiction system. Half-life of over 2 hours. Cell killing by CcdB is accompanied by filamentation, defects in chromosome and plasmid segregation, defects in cell division, formation of anucleate cells, decreased DNA synthesis and plasmid loss. Interferes with the activity of DN
   4625..4734    -  protein_bind   attR2 (fragment): mutant version of attR; recombination site for the Gateway® LR reaction LR Clonase™
   4728..4748    -  protein_bind   attB4: mutant version of attB; core recombination site for the Gateway® BP reaction BP Clonase™
   4767..4850    +  CDS            YPB1_ECOLX (fragment): Protein predicted: Swiss-Prot protein existence level 4. From Escherichia coli.
   4932..4953    -  misc_feature   MCS (fragment): pUC18/19 multiple cloning site
   4952..5046    +  protein_bind   5X UAS: five tandem copies of the "ScaI site" 17-mer CGGAGTACTGTCCTCCG, an upstream activating sequence (UAS) that efficiently binds yeast Gal4 (Webster et al., 1988; Pfeiffer et al., 2010) GAL4
   5080..5174    +  protein_bind   5X UAS: five tandem copies of the "ScaI site" 17-mer CGGAGTACTGTCCTCCG, an upstream activating sequence (UAS) that efficiently binds yeast Gal4 (Webster et al., 1988; Pfeiffer et al., 2010) GAL4
   5205..5443    +  promoter       hsp70 promoter: Drosophila melanogaster hsp70Bb promoter
   5458..5524    +  intron         Mhc intron: modified Drosophila myosin heavy chain intron 16 (Pfeiffer et al., 2010)
   5578..9699    +  CDS            cas9: CAS9_STRP1 - Also known as csn1 From Streptococcus pyogenes serotype M1.
   9723..10403   -  CDS            P74 (fragment): PIF0_NPVAC - Experimental evidence at protein level: Swiss-Prot protein existence level 1. Plays an essential role for oral infectivity of occlusion- derived virus (ODV) and functions also in host midgut attachment and fusion by binding to a specific host receptor. From Autographa californica nuclear polyhedrosis virus (AcMNPV).
  10443..10577   -  polyA_signal   SV40 poly(A) signal: SV40 polyadenylation signal
  10600..10683   -  CDS            large T antigen (fragment): large T antigen from SV40 (simian virus 40)
  10685..11365   -  CDS            DsRed1: wild-type DsRed mammalian codon-optimized
  11373..11406   -  misc_feature   MCS (fragment): multiple cloning site
  11420..11542   -  promoter       hsp70 promoter (fragment): Drosophila melanogaster hsp70Bb promoter
  12065..12082   -  promoter       RPR1 promoter (fragment): RPR1; promoter for the S. cerevisiae RNase P RNA gene
  12236..12359   +  protein_bind   attR5: mutant version of attR; recombination site for the Gateway® LR reaction LR Clonase™
  12382..12412   +  promoter       lac UV5 promoter: E. coli lac promoter with an "up" mutation
  12436..12465   +  promoter       cat promoter (fragment): promoter of the E. coli cat gene encoding chloramphenicol acetyltransferase
  12466..13122   +  CDS            cat: CAT_ECOLX - Experimental evidence at protein level: Swiss-Prot protein existence level 1. This enzyme is an effector of chloramphenicol resistance in bacteria. From Escherichia coli. This protein is used as a marker in many commonly used cloning vectors, such as pACYC184.
  13134..13579   +  promoter       sacB promoter: sacR; sacB promoter and control region
  13580..15001   +  CDS            SacB: secreted levansucrase that renders bacterial growth sensitive to sucrose; Bacillus subtilis sacB; negative selection marker
  15040..15163   -  protein_bind   attR6: mutant version of attR; recombination site for the Gateway® LR reaction LR Clonase™
  15256..15274   -  promoter       T7 promoter: promoter for bacteriophage T7 RNA polymerase
>Addgene plasmid #204303 | pJAT57 | addgene full sequence | sequence record 405488 | Addgene NGS Result
GACTTTGCTCATGTTACCGATGCTATTCGGAAGAACGGCAACTAAGCTGCCGGGTTTGAAACACGGATGA
TCTCGCGGAGGGTAGCATGTTGATTGTAACGATGACAGAGCGTTGCTGCCTGTGATCAATTCGGGCACGA
ACCCAGTGGACATAAGCCTGTTCGGTTCGTAAGCTGTAATGCAAGTAGCGTATGCGCTCACGCAACTGGT
CCAGAACCTTGACCGAACGCAGCGGTGGTAACGGCGCAGTGGCGGTTTTCATGGCTTGTTATGACTGTTT
TTTTGGGGTACAGTCTATGCCTCGGGCATCCAAGCAGCAAGCGCGTTACGCCGTGGGTCGATGTTTGATG
TTATGGAGCAGCAACGATGTTACGCAGCAGGGCAGTCGCCCTAAAACAAAGTTAAACATCATGGGGGAAG
CGGTGATCGCCGAAGTATCGACTCAACTATCAGAGGTAGTTGGCGTCATCGAGCGCCATCTCGAACCGAC
GTTGCTGGCCGTACATTTGTACGGCTCCGCAGTGGATGGCGGCCTGAAGCCACACAGTGATATTGATTTG
CTGGTTACGGTGACCGTAAGGCTTGATGAAACAACGCGGCGAGCTTTGATCAACGACCTTTTGGAAACTT
CGGCTTCCCCTGGAGAGAGCGAGATTCTCCGCGCTGTAGAAGTCACCATTGTTGTGCACGACGACATCAT
TCCGTGGCGTTATCCAGCTAAGCGCGAACTGCAATTTGGAGAATGGCAGCGCAATGACATTCTTGCAGGT
ATCTTCGAGCCAGCCACGATCGACATTGATCTGGCTATCTTGCTGACAAAAGCAAGAGAACATAGCGTTG
CCTTGGTAGGTCCAGCGGCGGAGGAACTCTTTGATCCGGTTCCTGAACAGGATCTATTTGAGGCGCTAAA
TGAAACCTTAACGCTATGGAACTCGCCGCCCGACTGGGCTGGCGATGAGCGAAATGTAGTGCTTACGTTG
TCCCGCATTTGGTACAGCGCAGTAACCGGCAAAATCGCGCCGAAGGATGTCGCTGCCGACTGGGCAATGG
AGCGCCTGCCGGCCCAGTATCAGCCCGTCATACTTGAAGCTAGACAGGCTTATCTTGGACAAGAAGAAGA
TCGCTTGGCCTCGCGCGCAGATCAGTTGGAAGAATTTGTCCACTACGTGAAAGGCGAGATCACCAAGGTA
GTCGGCAAATAATGTCTAGCTAGAAATTCGTTCAAGCCGACGCCGCTTCGCGGCGCGGCTTAACTCAAGC
GTTAGATGCACTAAGCACATAATTGCTCACAGCCAAACTATCAGGTCAAGTCTGCTTTTATTATTTTTAA
GCGTGCATAATAAGCCCTACACAAATTGGGAGATATATCATGCATGACCAAAATCCCTTAACGTGAGTTT
TCGTTCCACTGAGCGTCAGACCCCGTAGAAAAGATCAAAGGATCTTCTTGAGATCCTTTTTTTCTGCGCG
TAATCTGCTGCTTGCAAACAAAAAAACCACCGCTACCAGCGGTGGTTTGTTTGCCGGATCAAGAGCTACC
AACTCTTTTTCCGAAGGTAACTGGCTTCAGCAGAGCGCAGATACCAAATACTGTCCTTCTAGTGTAGCCG
TAGTTAGGCCACCACTTCAAGAACTCTGTAGCACCGCCTACATACCTCGCTCTGCTAATCCTGTTACCAG
TGGCTGCTGCCAGTGGCGATAAGTCGTGTCTTACCGGGTTGGACTCAAGACGATAGTTACCGGATAAGGC
GCAGCGGTCGGGCTGAACGGGGGGTTCGTGCACACAGCCCAGCTTGGAGCGAACGACCTACACCGAACTG
AGATACCTACAGCGTGAGCTATGAGAAAGCGCCACGCTTCCCGAAGGGAGAAAGGCGGACAGGTATCCGG
TAAGCGGCAGGGTCGGAACAGGAGAGCGCACGAGGGAGCTTCCAGGGGGAAACGCCTGGTATCTTTATAG
TCCTGTCGGGTTTCGCCACCTCTGACTTGAGCGTCGATTTTTGTGATGCTCGTCAGGGGGGCGGAGCCTA
TGGAAAAACGCCAGCAACGCGGCCTTTTTACGGTTCCTGGCCTTTTGCTGGCCTTTTGCTCACATGTTCT
TTCCTGCGTTATCCCCTGATTCTGTGGATAACCGTATTACCGCCTTTGAGTGAGCTGATACCGCTCGCCG
CAGCCGAACGACCGAGCGCAGCGAGTCAGTGAGCGAGGAAATCGTCACCTGCAGGAAGGTTTAAACGCAT
TTAGGTGACACTATAGAAGTGTGTATCGCTCGAGGGATCCGAATTCGAAGTCTTGGTACGGAGGGGATCC
GATCGACAAGCCGAACATATGGGTTTTTTGCTCACCTGTGATTGCTCCTACTCAAATACAAAAACATCAA
ATTTTCTGTCAATAAAGCATATTTATTTATATTTATTTTACAGGAAAGAATTCCTTTTAAAGTGTATTTT
AACCTATAATGAAAAACGATTAAAAAAAATACATAAAATAATTCGAAAATTTTTGAATAGCCCAGGTTGA
TAAAAATTCATTTCATACGTTTTATAACTTATGCCCCTAAGTATTTTTTGACCATAGTGTTTCAATTCTA
CATTAATTTTACAGAGTAGAATGAAACGCCACCTACTCAGCCAAGAGGCGAAAAGGTTAGCTCGCCAAGC
AGAGAGGGCGCCAGTGCTCACTACTTTTTATAATTCTCAACTTCTTTTTCCAGACTCAGTTCGTATATAT
AGACCTATTTTCAATTTAACGTCGGGGCCTCAACTTTGTATAATAAAGTTGAACGAGAAACGTAAAATGA
TATAAATATCAATATATTAAATTAGATTTTGCATAAAAAACAGACTACATAATACTGTAAAACACAACAT
ATCCAGTCACTATGGGCCGCATTAGGCACCCCAGGCTTTACACTTTATGCTTCCGGCTCGTATAATGTGT
GGATTTTGAGTTAGGATCCGTCGAGATTTTCAGGAGCTACGCGGAACCCCTATTTGTTTATTTTTCTAAA
TACATTCAAATATGTATCCGCTCATGAGACAATAACCCTGATAAATGCTTCAATAATATTGAAAAAGGAA
GAGTATGAGTATTCAACATTTCCGTGTCGCCCTTATTCCCTTTTTTGCGGCATTTTGCCTTCCTGTTTTT
GCTCACCCAGAAACGCTGGTGAAAGTAAAAGATGCTGAAGATCAGTTGGGTGCACGAGTGGGTTACATCG
AACTGGATCTCAACAGCGGTAAGATCCTTGAGAGTTTTCGCCCCGAAGAACGTTTTCCAATGATGAGCAC
TTTTAAAGTTCTGCTATGTGGCGCGGTATTATCCCGTATTGACGCCGGGCAAGAGCAACTCGGTCGCCGC
ATACACTATTCTCAGAATGACTTGGTTGAGTACTCACCAGTCACAGAAAAGCATCTTACGGATGGCATGA
CAGTAAGAGAATTATGCAGTGCTGCCATAACCATGAGTGATAACACTGCGGCCAACTTACTTCTGACAAC
GATCGGAGGACCGAAGGAGCTAACCGCTTTTTTGCACAACATGGGGGATCATGTAACTCGCCTTGATCGT
TGGGAACCGGAGCTGAATGAAGCCATACCAAACGACGAGCGTGACACCACGATGCCTGTAGCAATGGCAA
CAACGTTGCGCAAACTATTAACTGGCGAACTACTTACTCTAGCTTCCCGGCAACAATTAATAGACTGGAT
GGAGGCGGATAAAGTTGCAGGACCACTTCTGCGCTCGGCCCTTCCGGCTGGCTGGTTTATTGCTGATAAA
TCTGGAGCCGGTGAGCGTGGGTCCCGCGGTATCATTGCAGCACTGGGGCCAGATGGTAAGCCCTCCCGTA
TCGTAGTTATCTACACGACGGGGAGTCAGGCAACTATGGATGAACGAAATAGACAGATCGCTGAGATAGG
TGCCTCACTGATTAAGCATTGGTAATGGATCCGGCTTACTAAAAGCCAGATAACAGTATGCGTATTTGCG
CGCTGATTTTTGCGGTATAAGAATATATACTGATATGTATACCCGAAGTATGTCAAAAAGAGGTATGCTA
TGAAGCAGCGTATTACAGTGACAGTTGACAGCGACAGCTATCAGTTGCTCAAGGCATATATGATGTCAAT
ATCTCCGGTCTGGTAAGCACAACCATGCAGAATGAAGCCCGTCGTCTGCGTGCCGAACGCTGGAAAGCGG
AAAATCAGGAAGGGATGGCTGAGGTCGCCCGGTTTATTGAAATGAACGGCTCTTTTGCTGACGAGAACAG
GGGCTGGTGAAATGCAGTTTAAGGTTTACACCTATAAAAGAGAGAGCCGTTATCGTCTGTTTGTGGATGT
ACAGAGTGATATTATCGATACACCGGGCCGTCGCATGGTTATTCCACTTGCGTCTGCGCGCTTGCTCTCA
GATAAAGTCTCCCGTGAACTTTACCCGGTGGTGCATATCGGGGATGAAAGCTGGCGCATGATGACCACCG
ATATGGCCAGTGTGCCGGTTTCCGTTATCGGGGAAGAAGTGGCTGATCTCAGCCACCGCGAAAATGACAT
CAAAAACGCCATTAACCTGATGTTCTGGGGAATATAATGTCAGGCTCCCTTATACACAGCCAGTCTGCAC
GTCGCATAGTGACTGGATATGTTGTGTTTTACAGTATTATGTAGTCTGTTTTTTATGCAAAATCTAATTT
AATATATTGATATTTATATCATTTTACGTTTCTCGTTCAACTTTTCTATACAAAGTTGTCCAGCTCCGAG
CTCGGTACCTCGCATGTTGTTGCTCAGGTCGCAGACGTTTTGCAGCAGCAGTCGCTTCACGTTCGCTCGC
GTATCGGTGATTCATTCTGCTAACCAGTAAGGCAACCCCGCCAGCCTAGCCGGGTCCTCAACGACAGGAG
CACGATCATGCGCACCCGTGGCCAGGGCCGCAAGCTTGCATGCCTGCAGGTCGGAGTACTGTCCTCCGAG
CGGAGTACTGTCCTCCGAGCGGAGTACTGTCCTCCGAGCGGAGTACTGTCCTCCGAGCGGAGTACTGTCC
TCCGAGCGGAGACTCTAGCCCTAGGGCATGCCTGCAGGTCGGAGTACTGTCCTCCGAGCGGAGTACTGTC
CTCCGAGCGGAGTACTGTCCTCCGAGCGGAGTACTGTCCTCCGAGCGGAGTACTGTCCTCCGAGCGGAGA
CTCTAGCGCTAGCGACGTCGAGCGCCGGAGTATAAATAGAGGCGCTTCGTCTACGGAGCGACAATTCAAT
TCAAACAAGCAAAGTGAACACGTCGCTAAGCGAAAGCTAAGCAAATAAACAAGCGCAGCTGAACAAGCTA
AACAATCTGCAGTAAAGTGCAAGTTAAAGTGAATCAATTAAAAGTAACCAGCAACCAAGTAAATCAACTG
CAACTACTGAAATCTGCCAAGAAGTAATTATTGAATACAAGAAGAGAACTCTGAATAGATCTAAAAGGTA
GGTTCAACCACTGATGCCTAGGCACACCGAAACGACTAACCCTAATTCTTATCCTTTACTTCAGGCGGCC
GCGGCTCGAGGGTACCAATCAAAATGCCCAAAAAGAAACGCAAGGTGGACAAGAAATACTCCATCGGACT
GGACATCGGGACGAACTCAGTGGGTTGGGCCGTGATCACCGATGAATACAAGGTGCCCAGCAAAAAGTTC
AAGGTGCTGGGCAACACCGACCGCCACTCCATCAAAAAGAACCTCATTGGCGCTCTCCTGTTCGACAGCG
GCGAAACTGCTGAGGCCACACGCCTGAAGCGCACCGCACGCAGAAGGTACACCAGGAGAAAAAACCGCAT
CTGCTATCTGCAGGAAATCTTTTCCAATGAGATGGCTAAGGTGGATGACAGCTTTTTCCACCGCCTCGAA
GAGTCTTTTCTGGTGGAAGAGGACAAAAAGCACGAGCGCCACCCTATCTTTGGTAACATTGTGGACGAGG
TGGCGTATCACGAGAAGTATCCTACCATTTACCACCTTCGCAAAAAGCTGGTCGATAGCACTGATAAGGC
CGATCTGCGCCTCATCTACCTGGCCTTGGCCCATATGATCAAGTTCCGTGGGCACTTCCTCATCGAAGGT
GATCTGAACCCTGACAATAGCGACGTGGATAAGCTGTTCATCCAGCTGGTCCAGACTTACAACCAGCTGT
TCGAGGAAAACCCCATCAATGCTTCCGGGGTAGATGCTAAGGCTATCCTGAGTGCTAGGCTGTCTAAGTC
TCGGCGTCTGGAGAATCTGATTGCGCAGCTGCCTGGTGAGAAAAAGAATGGACTGTTCGGCAACCTGATC
GCCCTGTCCCTGGGCCTTACCCCGAACTTCAAGTCTAACTTTGACCTCGCTGAGGACGCCAAACTTCAGC
TGAGCAAGGACACATACGACGATGACCTTGACAACCTGCTCGCCCAGATCGGTGACCAGTACGCCGATCT
GTTCCTGGCAGCCAAGAACCTGTCTGACGCAATCTTGCTCAGCGATATCCTGCGCGTCAACACCGAGATC
ACCAAGGCACCTCTGAGCGCAAGCATGATTAAACGCTATGACGAACATCACCAGGACCTCACGCTCCTGA
AAGCCCTGGTCCGCCAACAGCTGCCCGAGAAATACAAGGAGATTTTCTTTGATCAGTCCAAGAACGGGTA
CGCTGGCTATATCGATGGCGGAGCGAGCCAGGAAGAGTTCTACAAGTTTATCAAGCCGATCCTGGAGAAA
ATGGACGGCACCGAAGAGCTCCTGGTGAAGCTGAACAGGGAGGACCTTCTGCGCAAACAGCGGACCTTTG
ATAATGGGAGCATCCCCCACCAGATTCATTTGGGTGAGCTGCACGCCATCCTGCGCCGTCAAGAGGACTT
CTACCCCTTCCTCAAAGATAACCGCGAAAAGATTGAAAAGATTCTGACCTTTCGCATCCCATATTACGTG
GGCCCCCTCGCCAGAGGCAACAGCCGCTTTGCATGGATGACGCGCAAGTCAGAAGAGACCATTACCCCCT
GGAACTTTGAAGAGGTCGTTGACAAAGGTGCATCAGCTCAGAGCTTTATCGAGCGGATGACTAACTTCGA
TAAGAACCTGCCAAACGAGAAGGTACTGCCTAAGCATTCTCTCCTGTACGAATACTTTACCGTGTATAAT
GAGCTGACGAAGGTGAAATACGTCACTGAGGGTATGCGCAAGCCTGCGTTCCTTAGCGGAGAGCAGAAAA
AGGCTATTGTGGATCTCTTGTTTAAGACAAACAGGAAGGTTACCGTGAAGCAACTGAAGGAGGATTATTT
CAAAAAGATTGAGTGTTTCGACTCTGTGGAAATCTCCGGCGTCGAGGACCGGTTCAACGCATCTTTGGGC
ACGTATCATGACCTCCTGAAGATTATCAAGGACAAAGACTTTCTGGATAATGAAGAGAACGAAGATATCC
TCGAGGACATCGTGCTGACTCTCACTCTGTTTGAGGACCGCGAAATGATCGAAGAGCGCCTCAAGACTTA
TGCCCACCTTTTCGATGACAAAGTGATGAAGCAGCTCAAACGTCGGCGTTATACCGGATGGGGACGCCTG
TCTCGTAAGCTGATCAACGGCATCCGGGACAAGCAATCCGGCAAGACCATTCTGGACTTCCTTAAGAGCG
ATGGTTTCGCCAATAGAAATTTCATGCAACTCATCCACGATGACAGTCTTACATTCAAGGAGGACATCCA
GAAGGCCCAGGTGAGCGGACAGGGCGACAGCCTTCATGAGCACATCGCTAACCTGGCAGGATCCCCCGCC
ATCAAAAAGGGCATCCTGCAGACCGTCAAGGTTGTGGACGAGTTGGTGAAAGTGATGGGCCGCCACAAGC
CTGAGAATATCGTGATTGAGATGGCGCGTGAAAACCAGACTACCCAAAAGGGACAGAAGAACAGTCGCGA
ACGCATGAAGCGCATCGAAGAGGGTATTAAGGAGCTGGGTAGTCAGATTCTGAAGGAGCACCCTGTGGAG
AACACCCAGCTCCAGAACGAGAAACTCTACCTGTACTATCTGCAGAACGGACGCGATATGTACGTGGACC
AGGAGCTCGACATCAACAGGCTTAGCGACTACGACGTAGATCATATCGTGCCTCAGTCTTTCCTGAAAGA
TGACTCTATCGACAACAAGGTGCTGACACGCTCTGATAAGAATCGTGGCAAGTCCGACAACGTTCCTTCT
GAAGAGGTGGTCAAGAAAATGAAGAATTACTGGAGGCAGCTCCTGAACGCTAAACTGATCACTCAAAGAA
AATTCGACAACCTGACCAAGGCTGAACGCGGTGGCCTGAGCGAGCTGGATAAAGCGGGTTTCATCAAGAG
ACAGCTGGTCGAAACGCGTCAAATCACAAAGCACGTAGCTCAGATCCTGGATTCCAGGATGAACACCAAA
TACGACGAAAACGATAAGCTGATTCGCGAGGTGAAGGTGATTACCCTTAAGTCTAAGCTGGTGAGCGATT
TTCGCAAAGACTTTCAGTTTTATAAAGTCCGTGAGATCAACAATTATCATCACGCTCATGATGCCTATCT
GAATGCTGTGGTCGGAACTGCTCTGATTAAAAAGTACCCTAAGCTCGAGAGCGAATTCGTATATGGAGAC
TACAAAGTGTATGATGTGAGGAAGATGATCGCCAAGTCCGAGCAGGAAATCGGAAAGGCGACCGCCAAGT
ACTTTTTCTATAGCAACATCATGAATTTTTTCAAAACCGAGATTACCTTGGCTAACGGTGAGATCCGCAA
GCGTCCCCTCATCGAAACGAACGGCGAAACGGGTGAAATCGTTTGGGATAAAGGTCGGGACTTCGCCACA
GTGCGCAAGGTGCTCTCAATGCCACAGGTGAACATCGTGAAAAAGACCGAGGTGCAAACTGGCGGTTTCA
GCAAAGAGTCCATCCTCCCGAAACGCAACTCCGACAAGCTGATTGCCCGGAAAAAGGATTGGGATCCCAA
AAAGTATGGTGGCTTCGACTCTCCAACAGTGGCTTATTCTGTGTTGGTTGTCGCGAAGGTGGAGAAGGGC
AAAAGTAAGAAACTGAAGTCCGTGAAGGAGCTCCTGGGTATCACCATCATGGAGAGATCTTCCTTCGAGA
AGAACCCCATCGATTTCCTCGAGGCCAAGGGCTATAAGGAGGTGAAAAAGGATTTGATCATTAAGCTTCC
CAAGTACAGCCTGTTCGAGCTGGAGAACGGCCGCAAGCGCATGCTCGCTAGTGCTGGTGAGCTGCAGAAG
GGAAACGAGCTGGCACTCCCAAGTAAGTATGTGAACTTTCTGTATCTGGCTAGCCATTATGAGAAGCTCA
AAGGTAGCCCAGAGGACAATGAGCAGAAACAGCTTTTTGTGGAACAGCACAAGCACTATTTGGACGAAAT
TATCGAGCAGATCAGCGAGTTTAGCAAGAGGGTAATCCTGGCCGATGCTAACCTGGACAAGGTCCTGAGT
GCTTATAACAAGCACCGCGACAAGCCGATCCGTGAACAGGCCGAGAATATTATCCACCTCTTCACTCTTA
CGAATCTGGGCGCTCCAGCTGCCTTCAAGTACTTCGATACGACTATTGACAGAAAAAGGTATACCTCCAC
GAAGGAAGTGCTGGATGCCACCCTGATCCACCAATCCATCACTGGTTTGTATGAAACGCGCATCGACCTG
TCACCCAAGAAAAAGCGCAAGGTGCAGCTGGGCGGGGACTAGTCTAGAATGAATCGTTTTTAAAATAACA
AATCAATTGTTTTATAATATTCGTACGATTCTTTGATTATGTAATAAAATGTGATCATTAGGAAGATTAC
GAAAAATATAAAAAATATGAGTTCTGTGTGTATAACAAATGCTGTAAACGCCACAATTGTGTTTGTTGCA
AATAAACCCATGATTATTTGATTAAAATTGTTGTTTTCTTTGTTCATAGACAATAGTGTGTTTTGCCTAA
ACGTGTACTGCATAAACTCCATGCGAGTGTATAGCGAGCTAGTGGCTAACGCTTGCCCCACCAAAGTAGA
TTCGTCAAAATCCTCAATTTCATCACCCTCCTCCAAGTTTAACATTTGGCCGTCGGAATTAACTTCTAAA
GATGCCACATAATCTAATAAATGAAATAGAGATTCAAACGTGGCGTCATCGTCCGTTTCGACCATTTCCG
AAAAGAACTCGGGCATAAACTCTATGATTTCTCTGGACGTGGTGTTGTCGAAACTCTCAAAGTACGCAGT
CAGGAACGTGCGCGACATGTCGTCGGGAAACTCGCGCGGAAACATGTTGTTGTAACCGAACGGGTCCCAT
AGCGCCAAAACCAAATCTGCCAGCGTCAATAGAATGAGCACGATGCCGACAATGGAGCTGGCTTGGATAG
CGATTCGAGTTAACGGCCGGCCGTTTAAACGAATTCTTCGAATGCATCTAGATGCACCATTATGTTCCGG
AGGCGCGCCATCGATCCAGACATGATAAGATACATTGATGAGTTTGGACAAACCACAACTAGAATGCAGT
GAAAAAAATGCTTTATTTGTGAAATTTGTGATGCTATTGCTTTATTTGTAACCATTATAAGCTGCAATAA
ACAAGTTAACAACAACAATTGCATTCATTTTATGTTTCAGGTTCAGGGGGAGGTGTGGGAGGTTTTTTAA
AGCAAGTAAAACCTCTACAAATGTGGTATGGCTGATTATGATCTCTACAGGAACAGGTGGTGGCGGCCCT
CGGTGCGCTCGTACTGCTCCACGATGGTGTAGTCCTCGTTGTGGGAGGTGATGTCCAGCTTGGAGTCCAC
GTAGTAGTAGCCGGGCAGCTGCACGGGCTTCTTGGCCATGTAGATGGACTTGAACTCCACCAGGTAGTGG
CCGCCGTCCTTCAGCTTCAGGGCCTTGTGGATCTCGCCCTTCAGCACGCCGTCGCGGGGGTACAGGCGCT
CGGTGGAGGCCTCCCAGCCCATGGTCTTCTTCTGCATTACGGGGCCGTCGGAGGGGAAGTTCACGCCGAT
GAACTTCACCTTGTAGATGAAGCAGCCGTCCTGCAGGGAGGAGTCCTGGGTCACGGTCACCACGCCGCCG
TCCTCGAAGTTCATCACGCGCTCCCACTTGAAGCCCTCGGGGAAGGACAGCTTCTTGTAGTCGGGGATGT
CGGCGGGGTGCTTCACGTACACCTTGGAGCCGTACTGGAACTGGGGGGACAGGATGTCCCAGGCGAAGGG
CAGGGGGCCGCCCTTGGTCACCTTCAGCTTCACGGTGTTGTGGCCCTCGTAGGGGCGGCCCTCGCCCTCG
CCCTCGATCTCGAACTCGTGGCCGTTCACGGTGCCCTCCATGCGCACCTTGAAGCGCATGAACTCCTTGA
TGACGTTCTTGGAGGAGCGCACCATGGTGGCGACCGGTGGATCCCGGGCCCGCGGTACCGTCGACTCTAG
CGGTACCCCGATTGTTTAGCTTGTTCAGCTGCGCTTGTTTATTTGCTTAGCTTTCGCTTAGCGACGTGTT
CACTTTGCTTGTTTGAATTGAATTGTCGCTCCGTAGACGAAGCGCCTCTATTTATACTCCGGCGGTCGAG
GGTTCCTAAATATAGATCACGGATCCGATACGAATATGTATATGTATACCACTTATATATATATATATCA
GAATGCTTTGCATATATACGGATTTTCGGGGCGTTGGTATTTGTTACGTAACGCCAATTTTCATTTAGAT
ATTTGTGTACATTTCTCCAGGTTTCTTTGTGAAAAAATCTACAGACTATTGATACGCCAAAACAATGCTT
ATTATTACAAATGTAGAGAGGTTAAACTGTCACCACAACTCACTCAACTGGTAACTACTACCGTTTGGAA
CGCGATTTCGATATTTTGAACAGGTATCTCGATATGGTGGCGTGTTCTCATACAAGCAATTCACGAGATC
GCAATGATTCCTTTCAGTAAACTTCGAAGGCGGAACGATTTTCGACAATCCACACTAAATCGACAATCGA
AAATTCGATTCGAATTGACGCGAACTTTTAACGAATGCGTTATTTTTAAAATTCTCGAAATTATTTCGAA
ACTAAAGTCACATACATATTCGTCTATATGTAATTCGTAATTTCGAGAAGCTTTTTGGCTCATGCTACCA
CATGGCACACATAGACATAATGTATAAGTATTGGCGATCTCTTTCTAATGTCTTTGGTTATTTTTAAAAC
ATATTCGAAATTATTTCGCCCATGTATATGAGCCGACAACGAATTCGAGTATAATCAACTTTGTATACAA
AAGTTGAACGAGAAACGTAAAATGATATAAATATCAATATATTAAATTAGATTTTGCATAAAAAACAGAC
TACATAATACTGTAAAACACAACATATCCAGTCACTATGGGCCGCATTAGGCACCCCAGGCTTTACACTT
TATGCTTCCGGCTCGTATAATGTGTGGATTTTGAGTTAGGATCCGTCGAGATTTTCAGGAGCTAAGGAAG
CTAAAATGGAGAAAAAAATCACTGGATATACCACCGTTGATATATCCCAATGGCATCGTAAAGAACATTT
TGAGGCATTTCAGTCAGTTGCTCAATGTACCTATAACCAGACCGTTCAGCTGGATATTACGGCCTTTTTA
AAGACCGTAAAGAAAAATAAGCACAAGTTTTATCCGGCCTTTATTCACATTCTTGCCCGCCTGATGAATG
CTCATCCGGAATTCCGTATGGCAATGAAAGACGGTGAGCTGGTGATATGGGATAGTGTTCACCCTTGTTA
CACCGTTTTCCATGAGCAAACTGAAACGTTTTCATCGCTCTGGAGTGAATACCACGACGATTTCCGGCAG
TTTCTACACATATATTCGCAAGATGTGGCGTGTTACGGTGAAAACCTGGCCTATTTCCCTAAAGGGTTTA
TTGAGAATATGTTTTTCGTGTCAGCCAATCCCTGGGTGAGTTTCACCAGTTTTGATTTAAACGTGGCCAA
TATGGACAACTTCTTCGCCCCCGTTTTCACCATGGGCAAATATTATACGCAAGGCGACAAGGTGCTGATG
CCGCTGGCGATTCAGGTTCATCATGCCGTTTGTGATGGCTTCCATGTCGGCAGAATGCTTAATGAATTAC
AACAGTACTGCGATGAGTGGCAGGGCGGGGCGTAAACGCGTGGCACATATACCTGCCGTTCACTATTATT
TAGTGAAATGAGATATTATGATATTTTCTGAATTGTGATTAAAAAGGCAACTTTATGCCCATGCAACAGA
AACTATAAAAAATACAGAGAATGAAAAGAAACAGATAGATTTTTTAGTTCTTTAGGCCCGTAGTCTGCAA
ATCCTTTTATGATTTTCTATCAAACAAAAGAGGAAAATAGACCAGTTGCAATCCAAACGAGAGTCTAATA
GAATGAGGTCGAAAAGTAAATCGCGCGGGTTTGTTACTGATAAAGCAGGCAAGACCTAAAATGTGTAAAG
GGCAAAGTGTATACTTTGGCGTCACCCCTTACATATTTTAGGTCTTTTTTTATTGTGCGTAACTAACTTG
CCATCTTCAAACAGGAGGGCTGGAAGAAGCAGACCGCTAACACAGTACATAAAAAAGGAGACATGAACGA
TGAACATCAAAAAGTTTGCAAAACAAGCAACAGTATTAACCTTTACTACCGCACTGCTGGCAGGAGGCGC
AACTCAAGCGTTTGCGAAAGAAACGAACCAAAAGCCATATAAGGAAACATACGGCATTTCCCATATTACA
CGCCATGATATGCTGCAAATCCCTGAACAGCAAAAAAATGAAAAATATCAAGTTCCTGAATTCGATTCGT
CCACAATTAAAAATATCTCTTCTGCAAAAGGCCTGGACGTTTGGGACAGCTGGCCATTACAAAACGCTGA
CGGCACTGTCGCAAACTATCACGGCTACCACATCGTCTTTGCATTAGCCGGAGATCCTAAAAATGCGGAT
GACACATCGATTTACATGTTCTATCAAAAAGTCGGCGAAACTTCTATTGACAGCTGGAAAAACGCTGGCC
GCGTCTTTAAAGACAGCGACAAATTCGATGCAAATGATTCTATCCTAAAAGACCAAACACAAGAATGGTC
AGGTTCAGCCACATTTACATCTGACGGAAAAATCCGTTTATTCTACACTGATTTCTCCGGTAAACATTAC
GGCAAACAAACACTGACAACTGCACAAGTTAACGTATCAGCATCAGACAGCTCTTTGAACATCAACGGTG
TAGAGGATTATAAATCAATCTTTGACGGTGACGGAAAAACGTATCAAAATGTACAGCAGTTCATCGATGA
AGGCAACTACAGCTCAGGCGACAACCATACGCTGAGAGATCCTCACTACGTAGAAGATAAAGGCCACAAA
TACTTAGTATTTGAAGCAAACACTGGAACTGAAGATGGCTACCAAGGCGAAGAATCTTTATTTAACAAAG
CATACTATGGCAAAAGCACATCATTCTTCCGTCAAGAAAGTCAAAAACTTCTGCAAAGCGATAAAAAACG
CACGGCTGAGTTAGCAAACGGCGCTCTCGGTATGATTGAGCTAAACGATGATTACACACTGAAAAAAGTG
ATGAAACCGCTGATTGCATCTAACACAGTAACAGATGAAATTGAACGCGCGAACGTCTTTAAAATGAACG
GCAAATGGTACCTGTTCACTGACTCCCGCGGATCAAAAATGACGATTGACGGCATTACGTCTAACGATAT
TTACATGCTTGGTTATGTTTCTAATTCTTTAACTGGCCCATACAAGCCGCTGAACAAAACTGGCCTTGTG
TTAAAAATGGATCTTGATCCTAACGATGTAACCTTTACTTACTCACACTTCGCTGTACCTCAAGCGAAAG
GAAACAATGTCGTGATTACAAGCTATATGACAAACAGAGGATTCTACGCAGACAAACAATCAACGTTTGC
GCCAAGCTTCCTGCTGAACATCAAAGGCAAGAAAACATCTGTTGTCAAAGACAGCATCCTTGAACAAGGA
CAATTAACAGTTAACAAATAAATGTCAGGCTCCCTTATACACAGCCAGTCTGCACGTCGCATAGTGACTG
GATATGTTGTGTTTTACAGTATTATGTAGTCTGTTTTTTATGCAAAATCTAATTTAATATATTGATATTT
ATATCATTTTACGTTTCTCGTTCAACTTTTTAATACAAAGTTGCCTCCGGAACATAATGGTGCATCTAGA
TGCCCATTCCTGTAGACTTCTTAATTAAGACGTCAGAATTCTCGAGGCGGCCGCATGTGAGTCTCCCTAT
AGTGAGTCGTATTAATTTCGCGGGCGCGTCAGCGGGAGAGCCGTTGTAAGGCGGCA
